>Addgene plasmid #143194 | TFORF2800 | addgene full sequence | sequence record 397837 | Addgene NGS Result
TTAATGTAGTCTTATGCAATACTCTTGTAGTCTTGCAACATGGTAACGATGAGTTAGCAACATGCCTTAC
AAGGAGAGAAAAAGCACCGTGCATGCCGATTGGTGGAAGTAAGGTGGTACGATCGTGCCTTATTAGGAAG
GCAACAGACGGGTCTGACATGGATTGGACGAACCACTGAATTGCCGCATTGCAGAGATATTGTATTTAAG
TGCCTAGCTCGATACATAAACGGGTCTCTCTGGTTAGACCAGATCTGAGCCTGGGAGCTCTCTGGCTAAC
TAGGGAACCCACTGCTTAAGCCTCAATAAAGCTTGCCTTGAGTGCTTCAAGTAGTGTGTGCCCGTCTGTT
GTGTGACTCTGGTAACTAGAGATCCCTCAGACCCTTTTAGTCAGTGTGGAAAATCTCTAGCAGTGGCGCC
CGAACAGGGACTTGAAAGCGAAAGGGAAACCAGAGGAGCTCTCTCGACGCAGGACTCGGCTTGCTGAAGC
GCGCACGGCAAGAGGCGAGGGGCGGCGACTGGTGAGTACGCCAAAAATTTTGACTAGCGGAGGCTAGAAG
GAGAGAGATGGGTGCGAGAGCGTCAGTATTAAGCGGGGGAGAATTAGATCGCGATGGGAAAAAATTCGGT
TAAGGCCAGGGGGAAAGAAAAAATATAAATTAAAACATATAGTATGGGCAAGCAGGGAGCTAGAACGATT
CGCAGTTAATCCTGGCCTGTTAGAAACATCAGAAGGCTGTAGACAAATACTGGGACAGCTACAACCATCC
CTTCAGACAGGATCAGAAGAACTTAGATCATTATATAATACAGTAGCAACCCTCTATTGTGTGCATCAAA
GGATAGAGATAAAAGACACCAAGGAAGCTTTAGACAAGATAGAGGAAGAGCAAAACAAAAGTAAGACCAC
CGCACAGCAAGCGGCCGCTGATCTTCAGACCTGGAGGAGGAGATATGAGGGACAATTGGAGAAGTGAATT
ATATAAATATAAAGTAGTAAAAATTGAACCATTAGGAGTAGCACCCACCAAGGCAAAGAGAAGAGTGGTG
CAGAGAGAAAAAAGAGCAGTGGGAATAGGAGCTTTGTTCCTTGGGTTCTTGGGAGCAGCAGGAAGCACTA
TGGGCGCAGCGTCAATGACGCTGACGGTACAGGCCAGACAATTATTGTCTGGTATAGTGCAGCAGCAGAA
CAATTTGCTGAGGGCTATTGAGGCGCAACAGCATCTGTTGCAACTCACAGTCTGGGGCATCAAGCAGCTC
CAGGCAAGAATCCTGGCTGTGGAAAGATACCTAAAGGATCAACAGCTCCTGGGGATTTGGGGTTGCTCTG
GAAAACTCATTTGCACCACTGCTGTGCCTTGGAATGCTAGTTGGAGTAATAAATCTCTGGAACAGATTTG
GAATCACACGACCTGGATGGAGTGGGACAGAGAAATTAACAATTACACAAGCTTAATACACTCCTTAATT
GAAGAATCGCAAAACCAGCAAGAAAAGAATGAACAAGAATTATTGGAATTAGATAAATGGGCAAGTTTGT
GGAATTGGTTTAACATAACAAATTGGCTGTGGTATATAAAATTATTCATAATGATAGTAGGAGGCTTGGT
AGGTTTAAGAATAGTTTTTGCTGTACTTTCTATAGTGAATAGAGTTAGGCAGGGATATTCACCATTATCG
TTTCAGACCCACCTCCCAACCCCGAGGGGACCCATGCATTGCATCTCAATTAGTCAGCAACCAGGTGTGG
AAAGTCCCCAGGCTCCCCAGCAGGCAGAAGTATGCAAAGCATGCGTCTCAATTAGTCAGCAACCATAGTC
CCGCCCCTAACTCCGCCCATCCCGCCCCTAACTCCGCCCAGTTCCGCCCATTCTCCGCCCCATGGCTGAC
TAATTTTTTTTATTTATGCAGAGGCCGAGGCCGCCTCGGCCTCTGAGCTATTCCAGAAGTAGTGAGGAGG
CTTTTTTGGAGGCCTAGGCTTTTGCAAAAAGCTTTCTAGAGGTACCACCGGAGCTTACCATGACCGAGTA
CAAGCCCACGGTGCGCCTCGCCACCCGCGACGACGTCCCCAGGGCCGTACGCACCCTCGCCGCCGCGTTC
GCCGACTACCCCGCCACGCGCCACACCGTCGATCCGGACCGCCACATCGAGCGGGTCACCGAGCTGCAAG
AACTCTTCCTCACGCGCGTCGGGCTCGACATCGGCAAGGTGTGGGTCGCGGACGACGGCGCCGCCGTGGC
GGTCTGGACCACGCCGGAGAGCGTCGAAGCGGGGGCGGTGTTCGCCGAGATCGGCCCGCGCATGGCCGAG
TTGAGCGGTTCCCGGCTGGCCGCGCAGCAACAGATGGAAGGCCTCCTGGCGCCGCACCGGCCCAAGGAGC
CCGCGTGGTTCCTGGCCACCGTCGGCGTCTCGCCCGACCACCAGGGCAAGGGTCTGGGCAGCGCCGTCGT
GCTCCCCGGAGTGGAGGCGGCCGAGCGCGCCGGGGTGCCCGCCTTCCTGGAGACCTCCGCGCCCCGCAAC
CTCCCCTTCTACGAGCGGCTCGGCTTCACCGTCACCGCCGACGTCGAGGTGCCCGAAGGACCGCGCACCT
GGTGCATGACCCGCAAGCCCGGTGCCAGTTAACGAATTCTAGATCTTGAGACAAATGGCAGTATTCATCC
ACAATTTTAAAAGAAAAGGGGGGATTGGGGGGTACAGTGCAGGGGAAAGAATAGTAGACATAATAGCAAC
AGACATACAAACTAAAGAATTACAAAAACAAATTACAAAAATTCAAAATTTTCGGGTTTATTACAGGGAC
AGCAGAGATCCACTTTGGCGCCGGCTCGAGGCCTGCAGGTGCAAAGATGGATAAAGTTTTAAACAGAGAG
GAATCTTTGCAGCTAATGGACCTTCTAGGTCTTGAAAGGAGTGGGAATTGGCTCCGGTGCCCGTCAGTGG
GCAGAGCGCACATCGCCCACAGTCCCCGAGAAGTTGGGGGGAGGGGTCGGCAATTGAACCGGTGCCTAGA
GAAGGTGGCGCGGGGTAAACTGGGAAAGTGATGTCGTGTACTGGCTCCGCCTTTTTCCCGAGGGTGGGGG
AGAACCGTATATAAGTGCAGTAGTCGCCGTGAACGTTCTTTTTCGCAACGGGTTTGCCGCCAGAACACAG
GTAAGTGCCGTGTGTGGTTCCCGCGGGCCTGGCCTCTTTACGGGTTATGGCCCTTGCGTGCCTTGAATTA
CTTCCACCTGGCTGCAGTACGTGATTCTTGATCCCGAGCTTCGGGTTGGAAGTGGGTGGGAGAGTTCGAG
GCCTTGCGCTTAAGGAGCCCCTTCGCCTCGTGCTTGAGTTGAGGCCTGGCCTGGGCGCTGGGGCCGCCGC
GTGCGAATCTGGTGGCACCTTCGCGCCTGTCTCGCTGCTTTCGATAAGTCTCTAGCCATTTAAAATTTTT
GATGACCTGCTGCGACGCTTTTTTTCTGGCAAGATAGTCTTGTAAATGCGGGCCAAGATCTGCACACTGG
TATTTCGGTTTTTGGGGCCGCGGGCGGCGACGGGGCCCGTGCGTCCCAGCGCACATGTTCGGCGAGGCGG
GGCCTGCGAGCGCGGCCACCGAGAATCGGACGGGGGTAGTCTCAAGCTGGCCGGCCTGCTCTGGTGCCTG
GCCTCGCGCCGCCGTGTATCGCCCCGCCCTGGGCGGCAAGGCTGGCCCGGTCGGCACCAGTTGCGTGAGC
GGAAAGATGGCCGCTTCCCGGCCCTGCTGCAGGGAGCTCAAAATGGAGGACGCGGCGCTCGGGAGAGCGG
GCGGGTGAGTCACCCACACAAAGGAAAAGGGCCTTTCCGTCCTCAGCCGTCGCTTCATGTGACTCCACGG
AGTACCGGGCGCCGTCCAGGCACCTCGATTAGTTCTCGAGCTTTTGGAGTACGTCGTCTTTAGGTTGGGG
GGAGGGGTTTTATGCGATGGAGTTTCCCCACACTGAGTGGGTGGAGACTGAAGTTAGGCCAGCTTGGCAC
TTGATGTAATTCTCCTTGGAATTTGCCCTTTTTGAGTTTGGATCTTGGTTCATTCTCAAGCCTCAGACAG
TGGTTCAAAGTTTTTTTCTTCCATTTCAGGTGTCGTGAGGCTAGCACCGCCACCATGGCGGCGCTGGCGG
AGGAGCAGACGGAGGTGGCGGTCAAGCTAGAGCCTGAGGGACCGCCAACGCTGCTACCTCCGCAGGCGGG
GGACGGCGCAGGCGAGGGTAGCGGCGGCACTACCAACAACGGCCCCAACGGCGGCGGCGGGAACGTTGCG
GCGTCGTCGTCCACTGGCGGGGATGGCGGGACCCCCAAGCCCACGGTGGCTGTCTCCGCCGCTGCCCCGG
CGGGGGCGGCCCCGGTGCCCGCCGCTGCTCCGGACGCCGGCGCTCCGCATGACCGACAGACTCTACTGGC
CGTGCTGCAGTTCCTACGGCAGAGCAAACTCCGCGAGGCCGAAGAGGCGCTGCGCCGTGAGGCCGGGCTG
CTGGAGGAGGCAGTGGCGGGCTCCGGAGCCCCGGGAGAGGTGGACAGCGCCGGCGCTGAGGTGACCAGCG
CGCTTCTCAGCCGGGTGACCGCCTCGGCCCCTGGCCCTGCGGCCCCCGACCCTCCGGGCACTGGCGCTTC
GGGGGCCACGGTCGTCTCAGGTTCAGCCTCAGGTCCTGCGGCTCCGGGTAAAGTTGGAAGTGTTGCTGTG
GAAGACCAGCCAGATGTCAGTGCCGTGTTGTCAGCCTACAACCAACAAGGAGATCCCACAATGTATGAAG
AATACTATAGTGGACTGAAACACTTCATTGAATGTTCCCTGGACTGCCATCGGGCAGAGTTGTCCCAACT
TTTTTATCCTCTGTTTGTGCACATGTACTTGGAGCTAGTCTACAATCAACATGAGAATGAAGCAAAGTCA
TTCTTTGAGAAGTTCCATGGAGATCAGGAATGTTATTACCAGGATGACCTACGAGTATTATCTAGTCTTA
CCAAAAAGGAACACATGAAAGGGAATGAGACCATGTTGGATTTTCGAACAAGTAAATTTGTTCTGCGTAT
TTCCCGTGACTCGTACCAACTCTTGAAGAGGCATCTTCAGGAGAAACAGAACAATCAGATATGGAACATA
GTTCAGGAGCACCTCTACATTGACATCTTTGATGGGATGCCGCGTAGTAAGCAACAGATAGATGCGATGG
TGGGAAGTTTGGCAGGAGAGGCTAAACGAGAGGCAAACAAATCAAAGGTATTTTTTGGTTTATTAAAAGA
ACCAGAAATTGAGGTACCTTTGGATGACGAGGATGAAGAGGGAGAAAATGAAGAAGGAAAACCTAAAAAG
AAGAAGCCTAAAAAAGATAGTATTGGATCCAAAAGCAAAAAACAAGATCCCAATGCTCCACCTCAGAACA
GAATCCCTCTTCCTGAGTTGAAAGATTCAGATAAGTTGGATAAGATAATGAATATGAAAGAAACCACCAA
ACGAGTGCGCCTTGGGCCGGACTGCTTACCCTCCATTTGTTTCTATACATTTCTCAATGCTTACCAGGGT
CTCACTGCAGTGGATGTCACTGATGATTCTAGTCTGATTGCTGGAGGTTTTGCAGATTCAACTGTCAGAG
TGTGGTCGGTAACACCCAAAAAGCTTCGTAGTGTCAAACAAGCATCAGATCTTAGTCTTATAGACAAAGA
ATCAGATGATGTCTTAGAAAGAATCATGGATGAGAAAACAGCAAGTGAGTTGAAGATTTTGTATGGTCAC
AGTGGGCCTGTCTACGGAGCCAGCTTCAGTCCGGATAGGAACTATCTGCTTTCCTCTTCAGAGGACGGAA
CTGTTAGATTGTGGAGCCTTCAAACATTTACTTGTTTGGTGGGATATAAAGGACACAACTATCCAGTATG
GGACACACAATTTTCTCCATATGGATATTATTTTGTGTCAGGGGGCCATGACCGAGTAGCTCGGCTCTGG
GCTACAGACCACTATCAGCCTTTAAGAATATTTGCCGGCCATCTTGCTGATGTGAATTGTACCAGATTCC
ATCCAAATTCTAATTATGTTGCTACGGGCTCTGCAGACAGAACTGTGCGGCTCTGGGACGTCCTGAATGG
TAACTGTGTAAGGATCTTCACTGGACACAAGGGACCAATTCATTCCTTGACATTTTCTCCCAATGGGAGA
TTCCTGGCTACAGGAGCAACAGATGGCAGAGTGCTTCTTTGGGATATTGGACATGGTTTGATGGTTGGAG
AATTAAAAGGCCACACTGATACAGTCTGTTCACTTAGGTTTAGTAGAGATGGTGAAATTTTGGCATCAGG
TTCAATGGATAATACAGTTCGATTATGGGATGCTATCAAAGCCTTTGAAGATTTAGAGACCGATGACTTT
ACTACAGCCACTGGGCATATAAATTTACCTGAGAATTCACAGGAGTTATTGTTGGGAACATATATGACCA
AATCAACACCAGTTGTACACCTTCATTTTACTCGAAGAAACCTGGTTCTAGCTGCAGGAGCTTATAGTCC
ACAATAGTAATGAACTAGTCCGTAACTTGAAAGTATTTCGATTTCTTGGCTTTATATATCTTGTGGAAAG
GACGAAGATGATCACCCTGGATTAGCGTTACGCGTTAAGTCGACAATCAACCTCTGGATTACAAAATTTG
TGAAAGATTGACTGGTATTCTTAACTATGTTGCTCCTTTTACGCTATGTGGATACGCTGCTTTAATGCCT
TTGTATCATGCTATTGCTTCCCGTATGGCTTTCATTTTCTCCTCCTTGTATAAATCCTGGTTGCTGTCTC
TTTATGAGGAGTTGTGGCCCGTTGTCAGGCAACGTGGCGTGGTGTGCACTGTGTTTGCTGACGCAACCCC
CACTGGTTGGGGCATTGCCACCACCTGTCAGCTCCTTTCCGGGACTTTCGCTTTCCCCCTCCCTATTGCC
ACGGCGGAACTCATCGCCGCCTGCCTTGCCCGCTGCTGGACAGGGGCTCGGCTGTTGGGCACTGACAATT
CCGTGGTGTTGTCGGGGAAATCATCGTCCTTTCCTTGGCTGCTCGCCTGTGTTGCCACCTGGATTCTGCG
CGGGACGTCCTTCTGCTACGTCCCTTCGGCCCTCAATCCAGCGGACCTTCCTTCCCGCGGCCTGCTGCCG
GCTCTGCGGCCTCTTCCGCGTCTTCGCCTTCGCCCTCAGACGAGTCGGATCTCCCTTTGGGCCGCCTCCC
CGCGTCGACTTTAAGACCAATGACTTACAAGGCAGCTGTAGATCTTAGCCACTTTTTAAAAGAAAAGGGG
GGACTGGAAGGGCTAATTCACTCCCAACGAAGACAAGATCTGCTTTTTGCTTGTACTGGGTCTCTCTGGT
TAGACCAGATCTGAGCCTGGGAGCTCTCTGGCTAACTAGGGAACCCACTGCTTAAGCCTCAATAAAGCTT
GCCTTGAGTGCTTCAAGTAGTGTGTGCCCGTCTGTTGTGTGACTCTGGTAACTAGAGATCCCTCAGACCC
TTTTAGTCAGTGTGGAAAATCTCTAGCAGTACGTATAGTAGTTCATGTCATCTTATTATTCAGTATTTAT
AACTTGCAAAGAAATGAATATCAGAGAGTGAGAGGAACTTGTTTATTGCAGCTTATAATGGTTACAAATA
AAGCAATAGCATCACAAATTTCACAAATAAAGCATTTTTTTCACTGCATTCTAGTTGTGGTTTGTCCAAA
CTCATCAATGTATCTTATCATGTCTGGCTCTAGCTATCCCGCCCCTAACTCCGCCCATCCCGCCCCTAAC
TCCGCCCAGTTCCGCCCATTCTCCGCCCCATGGCTGACTAATTTTTTTTATTTATGCAGAGGCCGAGGCC
GCCTCGGCCTCTGAGCTATTCCAGAAGTAGTGAGGAGGCTTTTTTGGAGGCCTAGGGACGTACCCAATTC
GCCCTATAGTGAGTCGTATTACGCGCGCTCACTGGCCGTCGTTTTACAACGTCGTGACTGGGAAAACCCT
GGCGTTACCCAACTTAATCGCCTTGCAGCACATCCCCCTTTCGCCAGCTGGCGTAATAGCGAAGAGGCCC
GCACCGATCGCCCTTCCCAACAGTTGCGCAGCCTGAATGGCGAATGGG
[124 nt withheld, positions 8099-8222]
C
[91 nt withheld, positions 8224-8314]
A
[49 nt withheld, positions 8316-8364]
CCTTTGACGTTGGAGTCCACGTTCTTT
[37 nt withheld, positions 8392-8428]
ACCCTATCTCGGTCTATTCTTTTGATTTATAAGGGATTTTGCCGATTTCGGCCTATTGGTTAAAAAATGA
GCTGATTTAACAAAAATTTAACGCGAATTTTAACAAAATATTAACGCTTACAATTTAGGTGGCACTTTTC
GGGGAAATGTGCGCGGAACCCCTATTTGTTTATTTTTCTAAATACATTCAAATATGTATCCGCTCATGAG
ACAATAACCCTGATAAATGCTTCAATAATATTGAAAAAGGAAGAGTATGAGTATTCAACATTTCCGTGTC
GCCCTTATTCCCTTTTTTGCGGCATTTTGCCTTCCTGTTTTTGCTCACCCAGAAACGCTGGTGAAAGTAA
AAGATGCTGAAGATCAGTTGGGTGCACGAGTGGGTTACATCGAACTGGATCTCAACAGCGGTAAGATCCT
TGAGAGTTTTCGCCCCGAAGAACGTTTTCCAATGATGAGCACTTTTAAAGTTCTGCTATGTGGCGCGGTA
TTATCCCGTATTGACGCCGGGCAAGAGCAACTCGGTCGCCGCATACACTATTCTCAGAATGACTTGGTTG
AGTACTCACCAGTCACAGAAAAGCATCTTACGGATGGCATGACAGTAAGAGAATTATGCAGTGCTGCCAT
AACCATGAGTGATAACACTGCGGCCAACTTACTTCTGACAACGATCGGAGGACCGAAGGAGCTAACCGCT
TTTTTGCACAACATGGGGGATCATGTAACTCGCCTTGATCGTTGGGAACCGGAGCTGAATGAAGCCATAC
CAAACGACGAGCGTGACACCACGATGCCTGTAGCAATGGCAACAACGTTGCGCAAACTATTAACTGGCGA
ACTACTTACTCTAGCTTCCCGGCAACAATTAATAGACTGGATGGAGGCGGATAAAGTTGCAGGACCACTT
CTGCGCTCGGCCCTTCCGGCTGGCTGGTTTATTGCTGATAAATCTGGAGCCGGTGAGCGTGGGTCTCGCG
GTATCATTGCAGCACTGGGGCCAGATGGTAAGCCCTCCCGTATCGTAGTTATCTACACGACGGGGAGTCA
GGCAACTATGGATGAACGAAATAGACAGATCGCTGAGATAGGTGCCTCACTGATTAAGCATTGGTAACTG
TCAGACCAAGTTTACTCATATATACTTTAGATTGATTTAAAACTTCATTTTTAATTTAAAAGGATCTAGG
TGAAGATCCTTTTTGATAATCTCATGACCAAAATCCCTTAACGTGAGTTTTCGTTCCACTGAGCGTCAGA
CCCCGTAGAAAAGATCAAAGGATCTTCTTGAGATCCTTTTTTTCTGCGCGTAATCTGCTGCTTGCAAACA
AAAAAACCACCGCTACCAGCGGTGGTTTGTTTGCCGGATCAAGAGCTACCAACTCTTTTTCCGAAGGTAA
CTGGCTTCAGCAGAGCGCAGATACCAAATACTGTTCTTCTAGTGTAGCCGTAGTTAGGCCACCACTTCAA
GAACTCTGTAGCACCGCCTACATACCTCGCTCTGCTAATCCTGTTACCAGTGGCTGCTGCCAGTGGCGAT
AAGTCGTGTCTTACCGGGTTGGACTCAAGACGATAGTTACCGGATAAGGCGCAGCGGTCGGGCTGAACGG
GGGGTTCGTGCACACAGCCCAGCTTGGAGCGAACGACCTACACCGAACTGAGATACCTACAGCGTGAGCT
ATGAGAAAGCGCCACGCTTCCCGAAGGGAGAAAGGCGGACAGGTATCCGGTAAGCGGCAGGGTCGGAACA
GGAGAGCGCACGAGGGAGCTTCCAGGGGGAAACGCCTGGTATCTTTATAGTCCTGTCGGGTTTCGCCACC
TCTGACTTGAGCGTCGATTTTTGTGATGCTCGTCAGGGGGGCGGAGCCTATGGAAAAACGCCAGCAACGC
GGCCTTTTTACGGTTCCTGGCCTTTTGCTGGCCTTTTGCTCACATGTTCTTTCCTGCGTTATCCCCTGAT
TCTGTGGATAACCGTATTACCGCCTTTGAGTGAGCTGATACCGCTCGCCGCAGCCGAACGACCGAGCGCA
GCGAGTCAGTGAGCGAGGAAGCGGAAGAGCGCCCAATACGCAAACCGCCTCTCCCCGCGCGTTGGCCGAT
TCATTAATGCAGCTGGCACGACAGGTTTCCCGACTGGAAAGCGGGCAGTGAGCGCAACGCAATTAATGTG
AGTTAGCTCACTCATTAGGCACCCCAGGCTTTACACTTTATGCTTCCGGCTCGTATGTTGTGTGGAATTG
TGAGCGGATAACAATTTCACACAGGAAACAGCTATGACCATGATTACGCCAAGCGCGCAATTAACCCTCA
CTAAAGGGAACAAAAGCTGGAGCTGCAAGC
Features (pLannotate 1.2.2; 31 found; start..end, strand, type, name):
      5..231     +  promoter       RSV promoter: Rous sarcoma virus enhancer/promoter
    232..412     +  LTR            5' LTR (truncated): truncated 5' long terminal repeat (LTR) from HIV-1
    459..584     +  misc_feature   HIV-1 Ψ: packaging signal of human immunodeficiency virus type 1
    568..931     +  CDS            HIV-1 gag (fragment): gag protein from human immunodeficiency virus 1; gag
   1077..1310    +  misc_feature   RRE: The Rev response element (RRE) of HIV-1 allows for Rev-dependent mRNA export from the nucleus to the cytoplasm.
   1687..1713    +  CDS            Rev (fragment): human immunodeficiency virus 1 (HIV-1) Rev protein; rev; enhances nuclear export of unspliced and incompletely spliced viral mRNAs
   1720..1743    +  promoter       SV40 promoter (fragment): SV40 early promoter
   1744..1815    +  promoter       SV40 promoter (fragment): SV40 enhancer and early promoter
   1839..1974    +  rep_origin     SV40 ori: SV40 origin of replication
   2020..2616    +  CDS            PuroR (fragment): puromycin N-acetyltransferase; pac from Streptomyces; confers resistance to puromycin
   2665..2782    +  misc_feature   cPPT/CTS: central polypurine tract and central termination sequence of HIV-1
   2847..2913    +  CDS            small t antigen (fragment): SV40 (simian virus 40) small t antigen
   2920..4098    +  promoter       EF-1α promoter: strong constitutive promoter for human elongation factor EF-1α
   4115..6514    +  CDS            TAF5: TAF5_HUMAN - Also known as TAF2D. Experimental evidence at protein level: Swiss-Prot protein existence level 1. TAFs are components of the transcription factor IID (TFIID) complex, PCAF histone acetylase complex and TBP-free TAFII complex (TFTC). TAFs components-TIIFD are essential for mediating regulation of RNA polymerase transcription. TAF5/TAFII100 interacts strongly with the histone H4-related TAF6/TAFII80 and the histone H3-related TAF9/TAFII31, as well as a stable complex comprised of both TAF5/TAFII80 and TAF6/TAFII31. Apparently weaker interactions of TAF5/TAFII100 with TBP, TAF1/TAFI
   6530..6583    +  promoter       U6 promoter (fragment): RNA polymerase III promoter for human U6 snRNA
   6625..7213    +  misc_feature   WPRE: woodchuck hepatitis virus posttranscriptional regulatory element
   7264..7283    +  misc_feature   cPPT/CTS (fragment): central polypurine tract and central termination sequence of HIV-1
   7285..7518    +  LTR            3' LTR (ΔU3): self-inactivating 3' long terminal repeat (LTR) from HIV-1
   7596..7717    +  polyA_signal   SV40 poly(A) signal: SV40 polyadenylation signal
   7757..7892    +  rep_origin     SV40 ori: SV40 origin of replication
   7913..7931    -  promoter       T7 promoter: promoter for bacteriophage T7 RNA polymerase
   7939..8094    +  CDS            lacZα (fragment): LacZα fragment of β-galactosidase; lacZ fragment
   8099..8527    +  rep_origin     f1 ori (sequence partly withheld): f1 bacteriophage origin of replication; arrow indicates direction of (+) strand synthesis
   8580..8684    +  promoter       AmpR promoter: bla
   8685..9545    +  CDS            AmpR: β-lactamase; bla; confers resistance to ampicillin, carbenicillin, and related antibiotics
   9716..10304   +  rep_origin     ori: high-copy-number ColE1/pMB1/pBR322/pUC origin of replication
  10487..10579   +  CDS            lacI (fragment): lac repressor; lacI; The lac repressor binds to the lac operator to inhibit transcription in E. coli. This inhibition can be relieved by adding lactose or isopropyl-β-D-thiogalactopyranoside (IPTG).
  10592..10613   +  protein_bind   CAP binding site: CAP binding activates transcription in the presence of cAMP. E. coli catabolite activator protein
  10628..10658   +  promoter       lac promoter: promoter for the E. coli lac operon
  10662..10684   +  protein_bind   lac operator (fragment): The lac repressor binds to the lac operator to inhibit transcription in E. coli. This inhibition can be relieved by adding lactose or isopropyl-β-D-thiogalactopyranoside (IPTG). lac repressor encoded by lacI
  10727..10745   +  promoter       T3 promoter: promoter for bacteriophage T3 RNA polymerase
