[The description below was written by a language model from this plasmid's Addgene catalogue record and pLannotate feature annotations shown in this document.]
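Description:
TFORF2800 is a third-generation-style, self-inactivating lentiviral expression plasmid built on the pLX_TRC317 backbone and carrying the human TAF5 open reading frame, one member of a barcoded transcription factor ORF collection. In bacteria it is maintained through a high-copy ColE1/pUC-type origin and selected with ampicillin via the bla gene. An f1 origin and remnants of a lac/T7/T3 cloning region are also present in the backbone. The depositor warns that the plasmid can recombine, as is common for LTR-containing vectors.

The viral genome is transcribed in packaging cells from an RSV promoter fused to a truncated HIV-1 5' LTR, followed by the Ψ packaging signal, a gag fragment, the Rev response element for Rev-dependent nuclear export, and a cPPT/CTS that aids nuclear import of the reverse-transcribed genome. It ends in a ΔU3 3' LTR, which inactivates the LTR promoter after integration, with an SV40 polyadenylation signal downstream. Two cassettes lie between the LTRs. An SV40 early promoter drives puromycin N-acetyltransferase for selection of transduced mammalian cells. A full-length EF-1α promoter drives TAF5, a subunit of the TFIID general transcription complex, and WPRE follows to enhance transcript stability and expression.

The record states that each ORF is paired with a unique 24-bp barcode, though the feature table does not annotate it. The barcode allows the overexpressed factor to be identified by sequencing in pooled screens, such as the directed differentiation screens for which the collection was made. No epitope tag or fluorescent reporter is annotated.
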