Addgene plasmid #143194: TFORF2800
Purpose: Lentiviral vector for overexpressing transcription factor ORFs with unique 24-bp barcodes. Barcodes facilitate identification of transcription factors in pooled screens.
Depositing lab: Feng Zhang. Depositing organization: Broad Institute. Publication: A transcription factor atlas of directed differentiation. Joung J, Ma S, Tay T, Geiger-Schuller KR, Kirchgatterer PC, Verdine VK, Guo B, Arias-Garcia MA, Allen WE, Singh A, Kuksenko O, Abudayyeh OO, Gootenberg JS, Fu Z, Macrae RK, Buenrostro JD, Regev A, Zhang F. Cell. 2023 Jan 5;186(1):209-229.e26. doi: 10.1016/j.cell.2022.11.026. PubMed 36608654.
Backbone
  Vector backbone: pLX_TRC317
  Backbone manufacturer: Broad Institute Genetic Perturbation Platform
  Backbone size w/o insert (bp): 8264
  Vector type: Mammalian Expression, Lentiviral
  Selectable markers: Puromycin
Growth in bacteria
  Bacterial resistance: Ampicillin, 100 μg/mL
  Growth temperature: 37°C
  Growth strain: NEB Stable
  Copy number: High Copy
Gene/Insert
  Gene/Insert name: TAF5
  Species: H. sapiens (human)
  Insert size (bp): 2504
  Entrez Gene: TAF5 (a.k.a. TAF(II)100, TAF2D, TAFII-100, TAFII100)
  Promoter: EF1a
  Cloning method: Unknown
  Sequencing primers: 5′ GGGTGGAGACTGAAGTTAGGCCAG; 3′ CACATAGCGTAAAAGGAGCAACATAG
Terms and licenses: Academic/Nonprofit Terms; Industry Terms: Not Available to Industry
Depositor comments: NM_006951,ENST00000369839 . The transcription factor ORF portion of this plasmid was synthesized by Genewiz. Please test multiple small colonies in case of plasmid recombination. To make this collection available in a timely manner, a portion of this collection was not fully sequenced by Addgene. If an Addgene verified full plasmid sequence is not available, please contact us prior to placing an order to request the full sequence.
How to cite: TFORF2800 was a gift from Feng Zhang (Addgene plasmid # 143194 ; http://n2t.net/addgene:143194 ; RRID:Addgene_143194)
