>Addgene plasmid #143194 | TFORF2800 | depositor partial sequence | sequence record 281720 | Insert
ACCGCCACCATGGCGGCGCTGGCGGAGGAGCAGACGGAGGTGGCGGTCAAGCTAGAGCCTGAGGGACCGC
CAACGCTGCTACCTCCGCAGGCGGGGGACGGCGCAGGCGAGGGTAGCGGCGGCACTACCAACAACGGCCC
CAACGGCGGCGGCGGGAACGTTGCGGCGTCGTCGTCCACTGGCGGGGATGGCGGGACCCCCAAGCCCACG
GTGGCTGTCTCCGCCGCTGCCCCGGCGGGGGCGGCCCCGGTGCCCGCCGCTGCTCCGGACGCCGGCGCTC
CGCATGACCGACAGACTCTACTGGCCGTGCTGCAGTTCCTACGGCAGAGCAAACTCCGCGAGGCCGAAGA
GGCGCTGCGCCGTGAGGCCGGGCTGCTGGAGGAGGCAGTGGCGGGCTCCGGAGCCCCGGGAGAGGTGGAC
AGCGCCGGCGCTGAGGTGACCAGCGCGCTTCTCAGCCGGGTGACCGCCTCGGCCCCTGGCCCTGCGGCCC
CCGACCCTCCGGGCACTGGCGCTTCGGGGGCCACGGTCGTCTCAGGTTCAGCCTCAGGTCCTGCGGCTCC
GGGTAAAGTTGGAAGTGTTGCTGTGGAAGACCAGCCAGATGTCAGTGCCGTGTTGTCAGCCTACAACCAA
CAAGGAGATCCCACAATGTATGAAGAATACTATAGTGGACTGAAACACTTCATTGAATGTTCCCTGGACT
GCCATCGGGCAGAGTTGTCCCAACTTTTTTATCCTCTGTTTGTGCACATGTACTTGGAGCTAGTCTACAA
TCAACATGAGAATGAAGCAAAGTCATTCTTTGAGAAGTTCCATGGAGATCAGGAATGTTATTACCAGGAT
GACCTACGAGTATTATCTAGTCTTACCAAAAAGGAACACATGAAAGGGAATGAGACCATGTTGGATTTTC
GAACAAGTAAATTTGTTCTGCGTATTTCCCGTGACTCGTACCAACTCTTGAAGAGGCATCTTCAGGAGAA
ACAGAACAATCAGATATGGAACATAGTTCAGGAGCACCTCTACATTGACATCTTTGATGGGATGCCGCGT
AGTAAGCAACAGATAGATGCGATGGTGGGAAGTTTGGCAGGAGAGGCTAAACGAGAGGCAAACAAATCAA
AGGTATTTTTTGGTTTATTAAAAGAACCAGAAATTGAGGTACCTTTGGATGACGAGGATGAAGAGGGAGA
AAATGAAGAAGGAAAACCTAAAAAGAAGAAGCCTAAAAAAGATAGTATTGGATCCAAAAGCAAAAAACAA
GATCCCAATGCTCCACCTCAGAACAGAATCCCTCTTCCTGAGTTGAAAGATTCAGATAAGTTGGATAAGA
TAATGAATATGAAAGAAACCACCAAACGAGTGCGCCTTGGGCCGGACTGCTTACCCTCCATTTGTTTCTA
TACATTTCTCAATGCTTACCAGGGTCTCACTGCAGTGGATGTCACTGATGATTCTAGTCTGATTGCTGGA
GGTTTTGCAGATTCAACTGTCAGAGTGTGGTCGGTAACACCCAAAAAGCTTCGTAGTGTCAAACAAGCAT
CAGATCTTAGTCTTATAGACAAAGAATCAGATGATGTCTTAGAAAGAATCATGGATGAGAAAACAGCAAG
TGAGTTGAAGATTTTGTATGGTCACAGTGGGCCTGTCTACGGAGCCAGCTTCAGTCCGGATAGGAACTAT
CTGCTTTCCTCTTCAGAGGACGGAACTGTTAGATTGTGGAGCCTTCAAACATTTACTTGTTTGGTGGGAT
ATAAAGGACACAACTATCCAGTATGGGACACACAATTTTCTCCATATGGATATTATTTTGTGTCAGGGGG
CCATGACCGAGTAGCTCGGCTCTGGGCTACAGACCACTATCAGCCTTTAAGAATATTTGCCGGCCATCTT
GCTGATGTGAATTGTACCAGATTCCATCCAAATTCTAATTATGTTGCTACGGGCTCTGCAGACAGAACTG
TGCGGCTCTGGGACGTCCTGAATGGTAACTGTGTAAGGATCTTCACTGGACACAAGGGACCAATTCATTC
CTTGACATTTTCTCCCAATGGGAGATTCCTGGCTACAGGAGCAACAGATGGCAGAGTGCTTCTTTGGGAT
ATTGGACATGGTTTGATGGTTGGAGAATTAAAAGGCCACACTGATACAGTCTGTTCACTTAGGTTTAGTA
GAGATGGTGAAATTTTGGCATCAGGTTCAATGGATAATACAGTTCGATTATGGGATGCTATCAAAGCCTT
TGAAGATTTAGAGACCGATGACTTTACTACAGCCACTGGGCATATAAATTTACCTGAGAATTCACAGGAG
TTATTGTTGGGAACATATATGACCAAATCAACACCAGTTGTACACCTTCATTTTACTCGAAGAAACCTGG
TTCTAGCTGCAGGAGCTTATAGTCCACAATAGTAATGAACTAGTCCGTAACTTGAAAGTATTTCGATTTC
TTGGCTTTATATATCTTGTGGAAAGGACGAAGATGATCACCCTGGATTAGCGTT
