>Addgene plasmid #143194 | TFORF2800 | depositor partial sequence | sequence record 281721 | Barcode
AGATGATCACCCTGGATTAGCGTT
